>Addgene plasmid #213261 | GPR120-DuET | addgene full sequence | sequence record 430811 | Addgene NGS Result
GTGGTCCTGCAACTTTATCCGCCTCCATCCAGTCTATTAATTGTTGCCGGGAAGCTAGAGTAAGTAGTTC
GCCAGTTAATAGTTTGCGCAACGTTGTTGCCATTGCTACAGGCATCGTGGTGTCACGCTCGTCGTTTGGT
ATGGCTTCATTCAGCTCCGGTTCCCAACGATCAAGGCGAGTTACATGATCCCCCATGTTGTGCAAAAAAG
CGGTTAGCTCCTTCGGTCCTCCGATCGTTGTCAGAAGTAAGTTGGCCGCAGTGTTATCACTCATGGTTAT
GGCAGCACTGCATAATTCTCTTACTGTCATGCCATCCGTAAGATGCTTTTCTGTGACTGGTGAGTACTCA
ACCAAGTCATTCTGAGAATAGTGTATGCGGCGACCGAGTTGCTCTTGCCCGGCGTCAATACGGGATAATA
CCGCGCCACATAGCAGAACTTTAAAAGTGCTCATCATTGGAAAACGTTCTTCGGGGCGAAAACTCTCAAG
GATCTTACCGCTGTTGAGATCCAGTTCGATGTAACCCACTCGTGCACCCAACTGATCTTCAGCATCTTTT
ACTTTCACCAGCGTTTCTGGGTGAGCAAAAACAGGAAGGCAAAATGCCGCAAAAAAGGGAATAAGGGCGA
CACGGAAATGTTGAATACTCATACTCTTCCTTTTTCAATATTATTGAAGCATTTATCAGGGTTATTGTCT
CATGAGCGGATACATATTTGAATGTATTTAGAAAAATAAACAAATAGGGGTTCCGCGCACATTTCCCCGA
AAAGTGCCACCTGACGTCGACGGATCGGGAGATCTCCCGATCCCCTATGGTGCACTCTCAGTACAATCTG
CTCTGATGCCGCATAGTTAAGCCAGTATCTGCTCCCTGCTTGTGTGTTGGAGGTCGCTGAGTAGTGCGCG
AGCAAAATTTAAGCTACAACAAGGCAAGGCTTGACCGACATTTGCATGAAGAATCTGCTTAGGGTTAGGC
GTTTTGCGCTGCTTCGCGATGTACGGGCCAGATATACGCGTTGACATTGATTATTGACTAGTTATTAATA
GTAATCAATTACGGGGTCATTAGTTCATAGCCCATATATGGAGTTCCGCGTTACATAACTTACGGTAAAT
GGCCCGCCTGGCTGACCGCCCAACGACCCCCGCCCATTGACGTCAATAATGACGTATGTTCCCATAGTAA
CGCCAATAGGGACTTTCCATTGACGTCAATGGGTGGAGTATTTACGGTAAACTGCCCACTTGGCAGTACA
TCAAGTGTATCATATGCCAAGTACGCCCCCTATTGACGTCAATGACGGTAAATGGCCCGCCTGGCATTAT
GCCCAGTACATGACCTTATGGGACTTTCCTACTTGGCAGTACATCTACGTATTAGTCATCGCTATTACCA
TGGTGATGCGGTTTTGGCAGTACATCAATGGGCGTGGATAGCGGTTTGACTCACGGGGATTTCCAAGTCT
CCACCCCATTGACGTCAATGGGAGTTTGTTTTGGCACCAAAATCAACGGGACTTTCCAAAATGTCGTAAC
AACTCCGCCCCATTGACGCAAATGGGCGGTAGGCGTGTACGGTGGGAGGTCTATATAAGCAGAGCTCTCT
GGCTAACTAGAGAACCCACTGCTTACTGGCTTATCGAAATTAATACGACTCACTATAGGGAGACCCAAGC
TGGCTAGCGTTTAAACTTAAGCTTAGCGCCACCATGAAGACGATCATCGCCCTGAGCTACATCTTCTGCC
TGGTATTCGCCGACTACAAGGACGATGATGACGCCAGCATCGATATGTCTCCTGAGTGCGCGAGGGCTGC
TGGAGACGCACCCCTGAGGTCCCTTGAGCAAGCCAACCGCACTAGATTCCCCTTTTTCTCTGACGTCAAG
GGTGACCACAGGCTGGTGCTTGCAGCCGTAGAGACTACGGTCCTCGTTCTGATTTTCGCCGTTAGTCTCT
TGGGGAATGTGTGTGCTCTGGTCCTGGTTGCAAGGCGGAGGCGCAGAGGCGCCACCGCATGCCTCGTGTT
GAATCTGTTTTGTGCCGATCTCCTCTTCATTAGCGCCATTCCTCTCGTCCTGGCCGTGCGCTGGACCGAA
GCTTGGCTGCTGGGCCCCGTGGCTTGTCACCTCCTTTTCTATGTTATGACCCTGTCTGGTTCAGTGACAA
TCCTGACCCTTGCAGCCGTGTCCCTGGAGAGGATGGTCTGCATCGTTCATCTTCAAAGAGGTGTGCGGGG
CCCTGGCAGGAGGGCCCGGGCCGTTCTCTTGGCTCTTATCTGGGGATACTCTGCAGTCGCCGCCCTCCCC
CTTTGTGTCTTTTTTCGCGTCGTGCCACAGCGGCTCCCTGGCGCAGACCAAGAAATTAGCATTTGCACCC
TCATTTGGCCTACGATCCCCGGTGAGATTTCATGGGATGTGTCCTTCGTGACCCTGAATTTTTTGGTACC
TGGCCTTGTGATTGTGATCTCTTACAGCAAAATCCTCCAGACCAGCGAGCACCTCCTGGATGCCAGGGCT
GTGGTGACTCACTCCGAAATTACCAAGGCTAGTCGCAAGAGGCTGACCGTGTCCCTCGCTTATTCAGAAA
GTCACCAGATTCGCGTGTCACAGCAGGACTTTAGACTTTTTAGGACGCTGTTTTTGCTGATGGTGAGTTT
CTTTATTATGTGGTCCCCCATTATTATTACAATCCTGCTGATTCTTATCCAGAATTTTAAACAGGATCTT
GTGATCTGGCCCAGCCTGTTTTTCTGGGTGGTGGCATTCACTTTCGCTAACTCAGCCCTCAATCCCATCC
TCTATAATATGACGCTTTGCAGAAACGAGTGGAAGAAGATCTTCTGCTGCTTCTGGTTTCCAGAGAAAGG
CGCTATCCTGACTGATACAAGTGTGAAACGAAATGACCTGTCTATTATAAGCGGGATCGATACCGGTGGA
CGCACCGGTGAATTCGATGAGGCCAGCACCACCGTGTCTAAGACCGAGACTTCTCAGGTGGCCCCTGCCT
AACTCGAGTCTAGAGGGCCCGTTTAAACCCGCTGATCAGCCTCGACTGTGCCTTCTAGTTGCCAGCCATC
TGTTGTTTGCCCCTCCCCCGTGCCTTCCTTGACCCTGGAAGGTGCCACTCCCACTGTCCTTTCCTAATAA
AATGAGGAAATTGCATCGCATTGTCTGAGTAGGTGTCATTCTATTCTGGGGGGTGGGGTGGGGCAGGACA
GCAAGGGGGAGGATTGGGAAGACAATAGCAGGCATGCTGGGGATGCGGTGGGCTCTATGGCTTCTGAGGC
GGAAAGAACCAGCTGGGGCTCTAGGGGGTATCCCC
[124 nt withheld, positions 3326-3449]
C
[91 nt withheld, positions 3451-3541]
A
[49 nt withheld, positions 3543-3591]
CCTTTGACGTTGGAGTCCACGTTCTTT
[37 nt withheld, positions 3619-3655]
ACCCTATCTCGGTCTATTCTTTTGATTTATAAGGGATTTTGCCGATTTCGGCCTATTGGTTAAAAAATGA
GCTGATTTAACAAAAATTTAACGCGAATTAATTCTGTGGAATGTGTGTCAGTTAGGGTGTGGAAAGTCCC
CAGGCTCCCCAGCAGGCAGAAGTATGCAAAGCATGCATCTCAATTAGTCAGCAACCAGGTGTGGAAAGTC
CCCAGGCTCCCCAGCAGGCAGAAGTATGCAAAGCATGCATCTCAATTAGTCAGCAACCATAGTCCCGCCC
CTAACTCCGCCCATCCCGCCCCTAACTCCGCCCAGTTCCGCCCATTCTCCGCCCCATGGCTGACTAATTT
TTTTTATTTATGCAGAGGCCGAGGCCGCCTCTGCCTCTGAGCTATTCCAGAAGTAGTGAGGAGGCTTTTT
TGGAGGCCTAGGCTTTTGCAAAAAGCTCCCGGGAGCTTGTATATCCATTTTCGGATCTGATCAAGAGACA
GGATGAGGATCGTTTCGCATGATTGAACAAGATGGATTGCACGCAGGTTCTCCGGCCGCTTGGGTGGAGA
GGCTATTCGGCTATGACTGGGCACAACAGACAATCGGCTGCTCTGATGCCGCCGTGTTCCGGCTGTCAGC
GCAGGGGCGCCCGGTTCTTTTTGTCAAGACCGACCTGTCCGGTGCCCTGAATGAACTGCAGGACGAGGCA
GCGCGGCTATCGTGGCTGGCCACGACGGGCGTTCCTTGCGCAGCTGTGCTCGACGTTGTCACTGAAGCGG
GAAGGGACTGGCTGCTATTGGGCGAAGTGCCGGGGCAGGATCTCCTGTCATCTCACCTTGCTCCTGCCGA
GAAAGTATCCATCATGGCTGATGCAATGCGGCGGCTGCATACGCTTGATCCGGCTACCTGCCCATTCGAC
CACCAAGCGAAACATCGCATCGAGCGAGCACGTACTCGGATGGAAGCCGGTCTTGTCGATCAGGATGATC
TGGACGAAGAGCATCAGGGGCTCGCGCCAGCCGAACTGTTCGCCAGGCTCAAGGCGCGCATGCCCGACGG
CGAGGATCTCGTCGTGACCCATGGCGATGCCTGCTTGCCGAATATCATGGTGGAAAATGGCCGCTTTTCT
GGATTCATCGACTGTGGCCGGCTGGGTGTGGCGGACCGCTATCAGGACATAGCGTTGGCTACCCGTGATA
TTGCTGAAGAGCTTGGCGGCGAATGGGCTGACCGCTTCCTCGTGCTTTACGGTATCGCCGCTCCCGATTC
GCAGCGCATCGCCTTCTATCGCCTTCTTGACGAGTTCTTCTGAGCGGGACTCTGGGGTTCGAAATGACCG
ACCAAGCGACGCCCAACCTGCCATCACGAGATTTCGATTCCACCGCCGCCTTCTATGAAAGGTTGGGCTT
CGGAATCGTTTTCCGGGACGCCGGCTGGATGATCCTCCAGCGCGGGGATCTCATGCTGGAGTTCTTCGCC
CACCCCAACTTGTTTATTGCAGCTTATAATGGTTACAAATAAAGCAATAGCATCACAAATTTCACAAATA
AAGCATTTTTTTCACTGCATTCTAGTTGTGGTTTGTCCAAACTCATCAATGTATCTTATCATGTCTGTAT
ACCGTCGACCTCTAGCTAGAGCTTGGCGTAATCATGGTCATAGCTGTTTCCTGTGTGAAATTGTTATCCG
CTCACAATTCCACACAACATACGAGCCGGAAGCATAAAGTGTAAAGCCTGGGGTGCCTAATGAGTGAGCT
AACTCACATTAATTGCGTTGCGCTCACTGCCCGCTTTCCAGTCGGGAAACCTGTCGTGCCAGCTGCATTA
ATGAATCGGCCAACGCGCGGGGAGAGGCGGTTTGCGTATTGGGCGCTCTTCCGCTTCCTCGCTCACTGAC
TCGCTGCGCTCGGTCGTTCGGCTGCGGCGAGCGGTATCAGCTCACTCAAAGGCGGTAATACGGTTATCCA
CAGAATCAGGGGATAACGCAGGAAAGAACATGTGAGCAAAAGGCCAGCAAAAGGCCAGGAACCGTAAAAA
GGCCGCGTTGCTGGCGTTTTTCCATAGGCTCCGCCCCCCTGACGAGCATCACAAAAATCGACGCTCAAGT
CAGAGGTGGCGAAACCCGACAGGACTATAAAGATACCAGGCGTTTCCCCCTGGAAGCTCCCTCGTGCGCT
CTCCTGTTCCGACCCTGCCGCTTACCGGATACCTGTCCGCCTTTCTCCCTTCGGGAAGCGTGGCGCTTTC
TCATAGCTCACGCTGTAGGTATCTCAGTTCGGTGTAGGTCGTTCGCTCCAAGCTGGGCTGTGTGCACGAA
CCCCCCGTTCAGCCCGACCGCTGCGCCTTATCCGGTAACTATCGTCTTGAGTCCAACCCGGTAAGACACG
ACTTATCGCCACTGGCAGCAGCCACTGGTAACAGGATTAGCAGAGCGAGGTATGTAGGCGGTGCTACAGA
GTTCTTGAAGTGGTGGCCTAACTACGGCTACACTAGAAGAACGGTATTTGGTATCTGCGCTCTGCTGAAG
CCAGTTACCTTCGGAAAAAGAGTTGGTAGCTCTTGATCCGGCAAACAAACCACCGCTGGTAGCGGTGGTT
TTTTTGTTTGCAAGCAGCAGATTACGCGCAGAAAAAAAGGATCTCAAGAAGATCCTTTGATCTTTTCTAC
GGGGTCTGACGCTCAGTGGAACGAAAACTCACGTTAAGGGATTTTGGTCATGAGATTATCAAAAAGGATC
TTCACCTAGATCCTTTTAAATTAAAAATGAAGTTTTAAATCAATCTAAAGTATATATGAGTAAACTTGGT
CTGACAGTTACCAATGCTTAATCAGTGAGGCACCTATCTCAGCGATCTGTCTATTTCGTTCATCCATAGT
TGCCTGACTCCCCGTCGTGTAGATAACTACGATACGGGAGGGCTTACCATCTGGCCCCAGTGCTGCAATG
ATACCGCGAGACCCACGCTCACCGGCTCCAGATTTATCAGCAATAAACCAGCCAGCCGGAAGGGCCGAGC
GCAGAA
Features (pLannotate 1.2.2; 21 found; start..end, strand, type, name):
    653..757     -  promoter       AmpR promoter: bla
    816..868     -  misc_feature   bom (fragment): basis of mobility region from pBR322
   1023..1402    +  enhancer       CMV enhancer: human cytomegalovirus immediate early enhancer
   1403..1606    +  promoter       CMV promoter: human cytomegalovirus (CMV) immediate early promoter
   1602..1635    +  LTR            5' LTR (truncated) (fragment): truncated 5' long terminal repeat (LTR) from HIV-1
   1651..1669    +  promoter       T7 promoter: promoter for bacteriophage T7 RNA polymerase
   1762..1782    +  CDS            3xFLAG (fragment): three tandem FLAG® epitope tags
   1795..2925    +  CDS            FFAR4: FFAR4_HUMAN - Also known as GPR120 From Homo sapiens (Human).
   3056..3280    +  polyA_signal   bGH poly(A) signal: bovine growth hormone polyadenylation signal
   3284..3305    +  promoter       SV40 promoter (fragment): SV40 enhancer and early promoter
   3326..3754    +  rep_origin     f1 ori (sequence partly withheld): f1 bacteriophage origin of replication; arrow indicates direction of (+) strand synthesis
   3768..4097    +  promoter       SV40 promoter: SV40 enhancer and early promoter
   4164..4955    +  CDS            neo: KKA2_KLEPN - Also known as kan, nptII. Experimental evidence at protein level: Swiss-Prot protein existence level 1. Resistance to kanamycin, neomycin, paromomycin, ribostamycin, butirosin and gentamicin B. From Klebsiella pneumoniae.
   4979..5137    +  CDS            ble (fragment): BLE_KLEPN - Experimental evidence at protein level: Swiss-Prot protein existence level 1. Binding protein with a strong affinity to the bleomycin family of antibiotics. Binds to CL990; an antimitotic-antibiotic compound. From Klebsiella pneumoniae.
   5132..5253    +  polyA_signal   SV40 poly(A) signal: SV40 polyadenylation signal
   5326..5342    -  protein_bind   lac operator: The lac repressor binds to the lac operator to inhibit transcription in E. coli. This inhibition can be relieved by adding lactose or isopropyl-β-D-thiogalactopyranoside (IPTG). lac repressor encoded by lacI
   5350..5380    -  promoter       lac promoter: promoter for the E. coli lac operon
   5395..5416    -  protein_bind   CAP binding site: CAP binding activates transcription in the presence of cAMP. E. coli catabolite activator protein
   5429..5521    -  CDS            lacI (fragment): lac repressor; lacI; The lac repressor binds to the lac operator to inhibit transcription in E. coli. This inhibition can be relieved by adding lactose or isopropyl-β-D-thiogalactopyranoside (IPTG).
   5704..6292    -  rep_origin     ori: high-copy-number ColE1/pMB1/pBR322/pUC origin of replication
   6463..652     -  CDS            AmpR (across the origin): β-lactamase; bla; confers resistance to ampicillin, carbenicillin, and related antibiotics
