[The description below was written by a language model from this plasmid's Addgene catalogue record and pLannotate feature annotations shown in this document.]
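Description:
GPR120-DuET is a mammalian expression plasmid built on the pcDNA 3.1 (+) backbone that carries the human free fatty acid receptor 4 gene (FFAR4, also called GPR120), a class A GPCR of the free fatty acid receptor family. It is propagated in E. coli as a high-copy plasmid through a ColE1/pUC-type origin and selected with ampicillin via the β-lactamase gene. The backbone also carries an f1 phage origin and an SV40 early promoter driving a neomycin/kanamycin phosphotransferase cassette with an SV40 polyadenylation signal, which in principle allows G418 selection of stably transfected mammalian cells. Small annotated fragments (bom, lac promoter/operator, lacI, ble, a short HIV-1 LTR match) appear to be backbone remnants or partial sequence matches rather than functional parts.

The receptor coding sequence, inserted by Gibson cloning, lies downstream of the CMV immediate early enhancer and promoter, which provide strong constitutive transcription in mammalian cells, and is followed by the bovine growth hormone polyadenylation signal. A T7 promoter between the CMV promoter and the insert permits in vitro transcription. In the "DuET" design, the receptor is preceded by a cleavable hemagglutinin signal peptide, intended to support membrane insertion and then be removed. This leaves an N-terminal FLAG epitope, and the C terminus carries a 1D4 epitope. The feature table detects the FLAG sequence just upstream of FFAR4 but does not separately annotate the signal peptide or the 1D4 tag, which are known from the catalogue description. The dual tags allow capture and detection of the receptor from either end, and the construct is intended for expression in mammalian cells and proteomics work, in the context of multiplexed screening of anti-GPCR antibody selectivity.
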