Addgene plasmid #213261: GPR120-DuET
Purpose: The DuET construct encodes the named human GPCR engineered with a cleaved hemagglutinin signal peptide, a 5' FLAG and a 3' 1D4 epitope tag optimized for expression in mammalian cells and proteomics studies.
Depositing lab: Thomas Sakmar. Depositing organization: Rockefeller University. Publication: Multiplexed selectivity screening of anti-GPCR antibodies. Dahl L, Kotliar IB, Bendes A, Dodig-Crnkovic T, Fromm S, Elofsson A, Uhlen M, Sakmar TP, Schwenk JM. Sci Adv. 2023 May 3;9(18):eadf9297. doi: 10.1126/sciadv.adf9297. Epub 2023 May 3. PubMed 37134173.
Backbone
  Vector backbone: pcDNA 3.1 (+)
  Vector type: Mammalian Expression
Growth in bacteria
  Bacterial resistance: Ampicillin, 100 μg/mL
  Growth temperature: 37°C
  Growth strain: DH5alpha
  Copy number: High Copy
Gene/Insert
  Gene/Insert name: GPR120 (alt names: Free fatty acid receptor 4; GPR120, GPR129, O3FAR1, PGR4, FFAR4)
  Species: H. sapiens (human)
  Entrez Gene: FFAR4 (a.k.a. BMIQ10, GPR120, GPR129, GT01, O3FAR1, PGR4)
  Promoter: CMV, T7
  Tag / fusion protein: FLAG (N terminal on insert); 1D4 (C terminal on insert)
  Cloning method: Gibson Cloning
Terms and licenses: Academic/Nonprofit Terms; Industry Terms: Not Available to Industry
Depositor comments: Class: A, Family: Free Fatty Acid. Ensembl ID: ENSG00000186188, Uniprot ID: Q5NUL3
How to cite: GPR120-DuET was a gift from Thomas Sakmar (Addgene plasmid # 213261 ; http://n2t.net/addgene:213261 ; RRID:Addgene_213261)
